Addgene plasmid #198798: pWP022
Purpose: Drives specific expression in the PHA neurons
Depositing lab: Paul Sternberg. Depositing organization: California Institute of Technology. Publication: A cGAL-UAS bipartite expression toolkit for Caenorhabditis elegans sensory neurons. Nava S, Palma W, Wan X, Oh JY, Gharib S, Wang H, Revanna JS, Tan M, Zhang M, Liu J, Chen CH, Lee JS, Perry B, Sternberg PW. Proc Natl Acad Sci U S A. 2023 Dec 19;120(51):e2221680120. doi: 10.1073/pnas.2221680120. Epub 2023 Dec 14. PubMed 38096407.
Backbone
  Vector backbone: pHW393
  Backbone size w/o insert (bp): 3611
  Vector type: Worm Expression
Growth in bacteria
  Bacterial resistance: Ampicillin, 100 μg/mL
  Growth temperature: 37°C
  Growth strain: DH5alpha
  Copy number: High Copy
Gene/Insert
  Gene/Insert name: Psrg-13-GAL4-SK(DBD)-VP64
  Species: C. elegans (nematode)
  Insert size (bp): 3010
  Cloning method: Restriction Enzyme; 5′ cloning site Unknown (unknown if destroyed); 3′ cloning site Unknown (unknown if destroyed)
Terms and licenses: Academic/Nonprofit Terms; Industry Terms: Not Available to Industry
How to cite: pWP022 was a gift from Paul Sternberg (Addgene plasmid # 198798 ; http://n2t.net/addgene:198798 ; RRID:Addgene_198798)
