[The description below was written by a language model from this plasmid's Addgene catalogue record and pLannotate feature annotations shown in this document.]
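Description:
pWP022 is a C. elegans expression plasmid built on the pHW393 backbone that serves as a driver construct in the cGAL-UAS bipartite expression system. It is propagated in E. coli as a high-copy plasmid through a ColE1/pUC-type origin and selected with ampicillin via the bla (AmpR) gene and its promoter. Remnants of a pUC-style cloning region (a fragment of the multiple cloning site, the CAP binding site, lac promoter and operator, and a short lacI fragment) are also annotated and reflect the backbone's ancestry rather than any function in the worm.

The payload is recorded as Psrg-13-GAL4-SK(DBD)-VP64: the promoter of the C. elegans gene srg-13 placed upstream of a synthetic transcriptional activator consisting of a GAL4-type DNA-binding domain fused to VP64, a tandem array of the minimal herpes simplex virus VP16 activation domain. The feature table supports this layout, detecting a GAL4 coding fragment followed by a short match to VP16-repeat sequence (labelled VP96 by the annotation tool, consistent with the repeated VP16 motif). The long unannotated region upstream of the GAL4 fragment presumably contains the srg-13 promoter, though it is not annotated, and any 3′ UTR is likewise not identified. The sequence record is described as a partial NGS result of about 6.8 kb, slightly larger than the sum of the stated backbone and insert sizes.

According to the record, the construct drives expression specifically in the PHA neurons. In a bipartite system, such a driver is combined with a UAS-controlled effector transgene, so that any reporter or effector placed under UAS sites is activated only in the cells where the driver promoter is active.
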