Features (pLannotate 1.2.2; 10 found; start..end, strand, type, name):
   3255..3272    -  misc_feature   MCS (fragment): pUC18/19 multiple cloning site
   3382..3822    +  CDS            GAL4 (fragment): GAL4_YEAST - Experimental evidence at protein level: Swiss-Prot protein existence level 1. This protein is a positive regulator for the gene expression of the galactose-induced genes such as GAL1, GAL2, GAL7, GAL10, and MEL1 which code for the enzymes used to convert galactose to glucose. It recognizes a 17 base pair sequence in (5'-CGGRNNRCYNYNCNCCG-3') the upstream activating sequence (UAS-G) of these genes. From Saccharomyces cerevisiae (strain ATCC 204508 / S288c) (Baker's yeast).
   4000..4016    +  CDS            VP96 (fragment): 6 tandem repeats of the minimal activation domain of herpes simplex virus VP16 (Cheng et al., 2013)
   4567..4671    +  promoter       AmpR promoter: bla
   4672..5532    +  CDS            AmpR: β-lactamase; bla; confers resistance to ampicillin, carbenicillin, and related antibiotics
   5703..6291    +  rep_origin     ori: high-copy-number ColE1/pMB1/pBR322/pUC origin of replication
   6474..6566    +  CDS            lacI (fragment): lac repressor; lacI; The lac repressor binds to the lac operator to inhibit transcription in E. coli. This inhibition can be relieved by adding lactose or isopropyl-β-D-thiogalactopyranoside (IPTG).
   6579..6600    +  protein_bind   CAP binding site: CAP binding activates transcription in the presence of cAMP. E. coli catabolite activator protein
   6615..6645    +  promoter       lac promoter: promoter for the E. coli lac operon
   6653..6669    +  protein_bind   lac operator: The lac repressor binds to the lac operator to inhibit transcription in E. coli. This inhibition can be relieved by adding lactose or isopropyl-β-D-thiogalactopyranoside (IPTG). lac repressor encoded by lacI
>Addgene plasmid #198798 | pWP022 | addgene full sequence | sequence record 391886 | Addgene Partial NGS Result
AAGCTTGCATGCGCGGCCGCACTGACTGGGCCGGCCTGCCTTTCCGTTCTACTAGAACACGAAAATAAAA
TATGTGTACGTTTGCCAAAAAACTTTCGAGATAAAATGTCAGAAAAGCAAAAAGGACTTGGCAGAAAGAA
GCTTGAGAACAGCGGGGTTTCCATATCGACAATCTTGTTACCAAGTCTTTTACACCTGCTATGTTATGTC
TACATCATATTCCCATCGGCCATGCGAGAGTGTGCTGGCTGCCCCTTGCTTAAGCTCGTTTCAAAACCAA
AAGTGTGCCGCTGGATAATCTCTACTTTATAATTATAGTGTTTCCTCTACCAAAGTAATAATTCATCTTC
GTTGAATGAAAATCGTTATCAGAATATAGTTGAAGCTCCTAGAATTTTTAAAAACTAAATAGATTTCCAG
AAGTCTCTCTGTTTTTGTTGGGATTAGAAAGAGGACCGAAATAATAATGTGTTCCATATAGCCAATTCCA
TTTTCTTTCTTAAAGTTTTCGCTGAGGATCTGAGAAGAAATTGCTCACATTGTCGGGTGACAGTCAGTGT
GTTAAAAATTTGGATTTTTTAATAAAAAATGTTTTGTAACCTGTTTGTCGAGAAAATTTATCGACATCAT
GATTGGTTAAAAATATGACTTGAAAAGTTAGAATTAAGTTGGATTCATGAAAATCAGTTTTTCAAAACGT
AGAATGGTATTTGAACAATTGATTTATTATGCCCCAGCTCAGACGTTAACTCCTTTATAACGCATAAATT
CAAAACTGCAACCAGAGAATAAGCATGCAATGAGAGAAAGTATACAGTAGACAAAGGATGACCAGTACAG
TAATCCATCACATTGTGCTTTTCCAGAATATGCTGCGAATACAAAAACTGAACCGACGATTGTGCTGAAA
TTTATTAAAACTATTGACAGACTTGGGAAAGCTTATTTCAAAATTGTACTTTTAAACTTTTTCTTTTATT
TTCTAAAAGTAATACAACTGATCAAAAGCAGTTATTATGGAGACGCGCTTTTCAAAATTAATGTGCAAAC
ACGCTCCACGGCCCAATGAAGACATTCCGCCCCCAAAAGTTGGGTCTCGTTAGGGGTTGGTGGCGAAACC
GTACATTCAATTTTTTTTTGATAATTTTTGCCGGTTTCACCTGTTTCCTTTTTGTTAGGTTTTCCGTAAT
TTTCAATGTTATTTGTGTCGAAATAATGTTGAAAATGCATGTGAGTGTGAAAAGTGTAATAAGGATTTCT
TCATTGGATCATCAATTTTTTATGAATACGGGTGAAAACTGCAAAACTAATCGAAAGCATTTGAACTTAC
GGTATTGCCGTCAATACTTAACGAGACCTAGGGCTGTGCAACCGGACGTCCGGTTTTTTCGGACGTCCGA
AAAACCGGACGCCGGACGCACCCAACGTCCGGTTTTTTCGGACGCGTGTGCGTCCGGCGTCCGAAAAAAC
CGGACGCTTGTGCGTCCGGCGTCCGGTTTTCGGACGCGGGTGCGTCCGGTTTTTTTGTTTTTTGTTTACA
TCTCAGTGAGACTGAGTAAGATTGTAAACAAAAAACAAAAAAACAAATTTTCGGACGTCCGAAAAACCGG
ACGCCGGACGTCCGAATTCGTCCGAATTCGTCCGATTGCACAGCCCCATTTTGGACTATAATGGTGCGTC
CAAAGTGCAAAGTGCTCGTCGAGACCCAACTATTGGGGGCGGAGCGTTTTCATTTGTCGTGGGACGCGCT
TTCACCTCGATTTCAACAGGCGTTGCGTCCCCCCTAATATTTAATGTTTCAAATTCCAAAAAACAAGTTC
TCACTATCTAAAATGTTTGACCCGAAGAAAAAATCACAAACCTGACGAATATTCCTAATCTGCAAATGTT
GAGTAGAATGAATAAAGCCATGGATTTTGATTTTCCTTGAACTTGTTCCATAATACACTCGAAACTTCCC
TGAAGGAAAATTAAAGCAGAATTGACAATCAGCCAGACTGGAATCCGTTGATCTACTGGACATTGGTTAA
CTTTTACTATTCCGATTACCAGGAGGTACACAGGAATCGATGAAAATATTAGAAATATCGCTGAAATATA
TTTTTAGTTTATCCGTTGATAGTAATTACATCTATCTTTATCTGAATGAGAAGCAATTTTTATATTTTTG
AAAATTCAATTGGCAAACTGCCGAATTATCGAAAAAAAAATGGTATTTTATTCAGAAATTTGAAGCAGTG
ATTTACCACGATGTTTAAAATTTCGTTGAAAATTTTTTTTATTTGTTCGACTTCCAAACGAAAATATTAG
AACTCACAATACAGCACAATAGAACAATACAGCAACACGCGAATAGTTCCCGAAACATTTTCTTCTTGCA
ACAAAAAACTGAAACTTTTCTAGTTCTAAACTTATCTATTCATTTTATATACAAGTAAGTCAGGTGCTCG
CCCCAGATTGATAAGGTGGGTGCATCTCGAAAAAGCAGCGGAAGAAACTCGTATTCAGAGGAACAATTTT
TGTCTGCCACGATGTTTGGAATGTGCTGATAAATTTTACTCAAAAGTGATAGAGAGTTGTTAAGATACCA
TTTAGACTTCAGTAGACAACGTTCAAAATTGTCGATTATTTTTTAACCTAACAGTGAATATTGGGAAACA
TATAGTTATAAAATAATCCAGTATCATGTGATTTAGATGTGGCAATAACAAGTAGGCAAGTAGGTAGGAA
CTTAGATATGGGTAGGCATGTGGGAAGTTAAACTGTCGTCAATTACTTGCCTTTATCGCCAGTGAACATA
ACACAAATAAAAGTTCTTTAAAATCTATCAAATGTAATGTTGCCAATTGAATTCAAAAGATTATAAACTA
TTTAATATTTATTTTCAAAGATTTCGGAGTTATTGCATATACAATTTATACATCCGTCAATCTCTTTCAC
TTTCGTGACATATCAATCTAATGGGTAAATTGAATGTCTAAAAGTGATATTCAATCAGAAGCAAGTTGCC
AGGAAATCACCAAAAACCCACATGCTTCTCAATTTTCTTCCTTGTTGTAATTCCCCATAATAAAAATTTC
AATTAATGCTTATTACATTTTACATGAGAATTTTGTTTTCGGCTTCATATAGAAATTCATAGAATCATTT
TTGGAATAATTCCGGTCCATAATTACCTGACTAAATACGCGCTTTGATATTTGGTATCACATAAAACAAC
CGAGCTAAAATTACAGCCCACTTTATTGGCGCGCCTCTAGAGGATCCCCGGGATTGGCCAAAGGACCCAA
AGGTATGTTTCGAATGATACTAACATAACATAGAACATTTTCAGGAGGACCCTTGGCTAGGATGGGCCCT
AAAAAGAAGCGTAAAGCTAGCATGAAGCTGTTGTCTTCAATGGAACAAGCTTGCGACATATGCCGGTTAA
AAAAACTCAGGTGCTCGAAGGAAAAGCCCAAGTGTGCCAAGTGTCTGAAGAACAACTCGGAGTGCCGTTA
TTCTCCCAAGGCTATGAGGTCCCCACTGACCAGGGCGCATCTGACAGAGGTAGAATCAAGGTTGGAAAAA
TTGGAAGATTTGTTTCTGCTCATGTTTCCTCGGGAAAACCTGGACAGCATTTTGAACATGGACTCTTTGG
ACGAAGTGAAAGTAATGTTGAAACAATTATATATGCAGGACTATGGTGACACGGATGCTGCTATGGATAG
CTTGACCCCTATGGAAAATGGCATGTCTGAAGGGCCGAGAAAACACATGAAGACTGCGACATCATCGCCA
AAAGTGGATGAAGATGGAAGCCAAAGTCAGTTGAGTGTATCGCCGGAATTCCCGCTGCAGTCTGGTGGCG
GAGGGGCTCCTAGGGGTTCCGGACGGGCTGACGCATTGGACGATTTTGATCTGGATATGCTGGGAAGTGA
CGCCCTCGATGATTTTGACCTTGACATGCTTGGTTCGGATGCCCTTGATGACTTTGACCTCGACATGCTC
GGCAGTGACGCCCTTGATGATTTCGACCTGGACATGCTGATTAACTAAGGTACCGAATTCGCTAGCCGGC
CATACAAGTAATCCGGATGATCGACGCCAACGTCGTTGAATTTTCAAATTTTAAATACTGAATATTTGTT
TTTTTTCCTATTATTTATTTATTCTCTTTGTGTTTTTTTTCTTGCTTTCTAAAAAATTAATTCAATCCAA
ATCTAAACATTTTTTTTTCTCTTTCCGTCTCCCAATTCGTATTCCGCTCCTCTCATCTGAACACAATGTG
CAAGTTTATTTATCTTCTCGCTTTCATTTCATTAGGACGTGGGGGGAATTGGTGGAAGGGGGAAACACAC
AAAAGGATGATGGAAATGAAATAAGGACACACAATATGCAACAACATTCAATTCAGAAATATGGAGGAAG
GTTTAAAAGAAAACATAAAAATATATAGAGGAGGAAGGAAAACTAGTAAAAAATAAGCAAAGAAATTAGG
CGAACGATGAGAATTGTCCTCGCTTGGGCCCAAAAGGCCTTTTTTTTTTGGCGCCGACGTCAGGTGGCAC
TTTTCGGGGAAATGTGCGCGGAACCCCTATTTGTTTATTTTTCTAAATACATTCAAATATGTATCCGCTC
ATGAGACAATAACCCTGATAAATGCTTCAATAATATTGAAAAAGGAAGAGTATGAGTATTCAACATTTCC
GTGTCGCCCTTATTCCCTTTTTTGCGGCATTTTGCCTTCCTGTTTTTGCTCACCCAGAAACGCTGGTGAA
AGTAAAAGATGCTGAAGATCAGTTGGGTGCACGAGTGGGTTACATCGAACTGGATCTCAACAGCGGTAAG
ATCCTTGAGAGTTTTCGCCCCGAAGAACGTTTTCCAATGATGAGCACTTTTAAAGTTCTGCTATGTGGCG
CGGTATTATCCCGTATTGACGCCGGGCAAGAGCAACTCGGTCGCCGCATACACTATTCTCAGAATGACTT
GGTTGAGTACTCACCAGTCACAGAAAAGCATCTTACGGATGGCATGACAGTAAGAGAATTATGCAGTGCT
GCCATAACCATGAGTGATAACACTGCGGCCAACTTACTTCTGACAACGATCGGAGGACCGAAGGAGCTAA
CCGCTTTTTTGCACAACATGGGGGATCATGTAACTCGCCTTGATCGTTGGGAACCGGAGCTGAATGAAGC
CATACCAAACGACGAGCGTGACACCACGATGCCTGTAGCAATGGCAACAACGTTGCGCAAACTATTAACT
GGCGAACTACTTACTCTAGCTTCCCGGCAACAATTAATAGACTGGATGGAGGCGGATAAAGTTGCAGGAC
CACTTCTGCGCTCGGCCCTTCCGGCTGGCTGGTTTATTGCTGATAAATCTGGAGCCGGTGAGCGTGGGTC
TCGCGGTATCATTGCAGCACTGGGGCCAGATGGTAAGCCCTCCCGTATCGTAGTTATCTACACGACGGGG
AGTCAGGCAACTATGGATGAACGAAATAGACAGATCGCTGAGATAGGTGCCTCACTGATTAAGCATTGGT
AACTGTCAGACCAAGTTTACTCATATATACTTTAGATTGATTTAAAACTTCATTTTTAATTTAAAAGGAT
CTAGGTGAAGATCCTTTTTGATAATCTCATGACCAAAATCCCTTAACGTGAGTTTTCGTTCCACTGAGCG
TCAGACCCCGTAGAAAAGATCAAAGGATCTTCTTGAGATCCTTTTTTTCTGCGCGTAATCTGCTGCTTGC
AAACAAAAAAACCACCGCTACCAGCGGTGGTTTGTTTGCCGGATCAAGAGCTACCAACTCTTTTTCCGAA
GGTAACTGGCTTCAGCAGAGCGCAGATACCAAATACTGTTCTTCTAGTGTAGCCGTAGTTAGGCCACCAC
TTCAAGAACTCTGTAGCACCGCCTACATACCTCGCTCTGCTAATCCTGTTACCAGTGGCTGCTGCCAGTG
GCGATAAGTCGTGTCTTACCGGGTTGGACTCAAGACGATAGTTACCGGATAAGGCGCAGCGGTCGGGCTG
AACGGGGGGTTCGTGCACACAGCCCAGCTTGGAGCGAACGACCTACACCGAACTGAGATACCTACAGCGT
GAGCTATGAGAAAGCGCCACGCTTCCCGAAGGGAGAAAGGCGGACAGGTATCCGGTAAGCGGCAGGGTCG
GAACAGGAGAGCGCACGAGGGAGCTTCCAGGGGGAAACGCCTGGTATCTTTATAGTCCTGTCGGGTTTCG
CCACCTCTGACTTGAGCGTCGATTTTTGTGATGCTCGTCAGGGGGGCGGAGCCTATGGAAAAACGCCAGC
AACGCGGCCTTTTTACGGTTCCTGGCCTTTTGCTGGCCTTTTGCTCACATGTTCTTTCCTGCGTTATCCC
CTGATTCTGTGGATAACCGTATTACCGCCTTTGAGTGAGCTGATACCGCTCGCCGCAGCCGAACGACCGA
GCGCAGCGAGTCAGTGAGCGAGGAAGCGGAAGAGCGCCCAATACGCAAACCGCCTCTCCCCGCGCGTTGG
CCGATTCATTAATGCAGCTGGCACGACAGGTTTCCCGACTGGAAAGCGGGCAGTGAGCGCAACGCAATTA
ATGTGAGTTAGCTCACTCATTAGGCACCCCAGGCTTTACACTTTATGCTTCCGGCTCGTATGTTGTGTGG
AATTGTGAGCGGATAACAATTTCACACAGGAAACAGCTATGACCATGATTACGCCAAGCTGTAAGTTTAA
ACATGATCTTACTAACTAACTATTCTCATTTAAATTTTCAGAGCTTAAAAATGGCTGAAATCACTCACAA
CGATGGATACGCTAACAACTTGGAAATGAAAT
